Addgene plasmid #109314: 1313_pAAV-U6-SA-BbsI-MluI-gRNA-HLP-SACas9-HA-OLLAS-spA
Purpose: (Empty Backbone) Plasmid for liver-specific expression of AAV SaCas9 with a BbsI cloning site for a gRNA
Depositing lab: William Lagor. Depositing organization: Baylor College of Medicine. Publication: A Self-Deleting AAV-CRISPR System for In Vivo Genome Editing. Li A, Lee CM, Hurley AE, Jarrett KE, De Giorgi M, Lu W, Balderrama KS, Doerfler AM, Deshmukh H, Ray A, Bao G, Lagor WR. Mol Ther Methods Clin Dev. 2018 Dec 6;12:111-122. doi: 10.1016/j.omtm.2018.11.009. eCollection 2019 Mar 15. PubMed 30619914.
Backbone
  Vector backbone: pEMBL8
  Backbone size (bp): 6967
  Modifications to backbone: SaCas9 was cloned from Addgene Plasmid #61593
  Vector type: Mammalian Expression, AAV, CRISPR
Growth in bacteria
  Bacterial resistance: Ampicillin, 100 μg/mL
  Growth temperature: 37°C
  Growth strain: NEB Stable
  Copy number: Unknown
Terms and licenses: Academic/Nonprofit Terms; Industry Terms: Not Available to Industry
How to cite: 1313_pAAV-U6-SA-BbsI-MluI-gRNA-HLP-SACas9-HA-OLLAS-spA was a gift from William Lagor (Addgene plasmid # 109314 ; http://n2t.net/addgene:109314 ; RRID:Addgene_109314)
