[The description below was written by a language model from this plasmid's Addgene catalogue record and pLannotate feature annotations shown in this document.]
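Description:
1313_pAAV-U6-SA-BbsI-MluI-gRNA-HLP-SACas9-HA-OLLAS-spA is an all-in-one AAV-CRISPR transfer plasmid, catalogued as an empty backbone, built on pEMBL8 and about 7 kb in size. It is intended for liver-specific delivery of Staphylococcus aureus Cas9 together with a user-supplied guide RNA. In bacteria it is maintained through a high-copy ColE1/pUC-type origin and selected with ampicillin via the β-lactamase gene. An f1 origin and small lacZα and lacI remnants are carried over from the backbone. AAV2 inverted terminal repeats flank the payload (one annotated only as a fragment spanning the sequence origin), providing the cis elements needed for replication and packaging of the intervening DNA into recombinant AAV particles.

Between the ITRs are two expression units. A human U6 RNA polymerase III promoter sits upstream of the SaCas9 guide RNA scaffold. According to the name and stated purpose, a BbsI cloning site (with an MluI site) lies between them so that a targeting spacer can be inserted. Downstream, the SaCas9 coding sequence, taken from an earlier SaCas9 plasmid, is fused at its C terminus to a bipartite nucleoplasmin nuclear localization signal, an HA epitope and an OLLAS tag for detection, and is terminated by a short synthetic polyadenylation signal that helps keep the cassette within AAV packaging limits. The promoter driving Cas9 is not annotated in the feature table. The name indicates "HLP", and the record describes expression as liver-specific, consistent with the unannotated gap between the scaffold and Cas9. The construct comes from work on a self-deleting AAV-CRISPR system for in vivo genome editing.
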