Features (pLannotate 1.2.2; 16 found; start..end, strand, type, name):
    183..200     +  protein_bind   attB1 (fragment): mutant version of attB; recombination site for the Gateway® BP reaction BP Clonase™
    252..492     +  promoter       U6 promoter: RNA polymerase III promoter for human U6 snRNA
    523..598     +  misc_RNA       Sa gRNA scaffold: guide RNA scaffold for the Staphylococcus aureus CRISPR/Cas9 system
    932..4087    +  CDS            cas9: CAS9_STAAU - Experimental evidence at protein level: Swiss-Prot protein existence level 1. CRISPR (clustered regularly interspaced short palindromic repeat) is an adaptive immune system that provides protection against mobile genetic elements (viruses, transposable elements and conjugative plasmids). CRISPR clusters contain spacers, sequences complementary to antecedent mobile elements, and target invading nucleic acids. CRISPR clusters are transcribed and processed into CRISPR RNA (crRNA). In type II CRISPR systems correct processing of pre-crRNA requires a trans- encoded small RNA (tracrRNA)
   4088..4135    +  CDS            nucleoplasmin NLS: bipartite nuclear localization signal from nucleoplasmin
   4142..4168    +  CDS            3xHA (fragment): three tandem HA epitope tags
   4169..4210    +  CDS            OLLAS tag: Escherichia coli OmpF Linker and mouse Langerin fusion sequence tag (Park et al., 2008)
   4228..4276    +  polyA_signal   poly(A) signal: synthetic polyadenylation signal
   4324..4457    +  repeat_region  AAV2 ITR: inverted terminal repeat of adeno-associated virus serotype 2 inverted
   4451..4507    -  CDS            lacI (fragment): lac repressor; lacI; The lac repressor binds to the lac operator to inhibit transcription in E. coli. This inhibition can be relieved by adding lactose or isopropyl-β-D-thiogalactopyranoside (IPTG).
   4690..5278    -  rep_origin     ori: high-copy-number ColE1/pMB1/pBR322/pUC origin of replication
   5449..6309    -  CDS            AmpR: β-lactamase; bla; confers resistance to ampicillin, carbenicillin, and related antibiotics
   6310..6414    -  promoter       AmpR promoter: bla
   6467..6895    -  rep_origin     f1 ori (sequence partly withheld): f1 bacteriophage origin of replication; arrow indicates direction of (+) strand synthesis
   6900..3       -  CDS            lacZα (fragment) (across the origin): LacZα fragment of β-galactosidase; lacZ fragment
   6964..130     -  repeat_region  AAV2 ITR (fragment) (across the origin): inverted terminal repeat of adeno-associated virus serotype 2 inverted
>Addgene plasmid #109314 | 1313_pAAV-U6-SA-BbsI-MluI-gRNA-HLP-SACas9-HA-OLLAS-spA | addgene full sequence | sequence record 331412 | Addgene NGS Result
CTGCGCGCTCGCTCGCTCACTGAGGCCGCCCGGGCAAAGCCCGGGCGTCGGGCGACCTTTGGTCGCCCGG
CCTCAGTGAGCGAGCGAGCGCGCAGAGAGGGAGTGGCCAACTCCATCACTAGGGGTTCCTTGTAGTTAAT
GATTAACCCGCCATGCTACTTATCTACGTAGCCATGCTCTGGTGTACAAAAAAGCAGGCTTTAAAGGAAC
CAATTCAGTCGACTGGATCCGGTACCAAGGTCGGGCAGGAAGAGGGCCTATTTCCCATGATTCCTTCATA
TTTGCATATACGATACAAGGCTGTTAGAGAGATAATTAGAATTAATTTGACTGTAAACACAAAGATATTA
GTACAAAATACGTGACGTAGAAAGTAATAATTTCTTGGGTAGTTTGCAGTTTTAAAATTATGTTTTAAAA
TGGACTATCATATGCTTACCGTAACTTGAAAGTATTTCGATTTCTTGGCTTTATATATCTTGTGGAAAGG
ACGAAACACCGGGTCTTCACGCGTGAAGACCAGTTTTAGTACTCTGGAAACAGAATCTACTAAAACAAGG
CAAAATGCCGTGTTTATCTCGTCAACTTGTTGGCGAGATTTTTTTCTAGAAAGCTTTGTTTGCTGCTTGC
AATGTTTGCCCATTTTAGGGTGGACACAGGACGCTGTGGTTTCTGAGCCAGGGGGCGACTCAGATCCCAG
CCAGTGGACTTAGCCCCTGTTTGCTCCTCCGATAACTGGGGTGACCTTGGTTAATATTCACCAGCAGCCT
CCCCCGTTGCCCCTCTGGATCCACTGCTTAAATACGGACGAGGACAGGGCCCTGTCTCCTCAGCTTCAGG
CACCACCACTGACCTGGGACAGTGAATCACCGGTGCCACCATGGCCCCAAAGAAGAAGCGGAAGGTCGGT
ATCCACGGAGTCCCAGCAGCCAAGCGGAACTACATCCTGGGCCTGGACATCGGCATCACCAGCGTGGGCT
ACGGCATCATCGACTACGAGACACGGGACGTGATCGATGCCGGCGTGCGGCTGTTCAAAGAGGCCAACGT
GGAAAACAACGAGGGCAGGCGGAGCAAGAGAGGCGCCAGAAGGCTGAAGCGGCGGAGGCGGCATAGAATC
CAGAGAGTGAAGAAGCTGCTGTTCGACTACAACCTGCTGACCGACCACAGCGAGCTGAGCGGCATCAACC
CCTACGAGGCCAGAGTGAAGGGCCTGAGCCAGAAGCTGAGCGAGGAAGAGTTCTCTGCCGCCCTGCTGCA
CCTGGCCAAGAGAAGAGGCGTGCACAACGTGAACGAGGTGGAAGAGGACACCGGCAACGAGCTGTCCACC
AGAGAGCAGATCAGCCGGAACAGCAAGGCCCTGGAAGAGAAATACGTGGCCGAACTGCAGCTGGAACGGC
TGAAGAAAGACGGCGAAGTGCGGGGCAGCATCAACAGATTCAAGACCAGCGACTACGTGAAAGAAGCCAA
ACAGCTGCTGAAGGTGCAGAAGGCCTACCACCAGCTGGACCAGAGCTTCATCGACACCTACATCGACCTG
CTGGAAACCCGGCGGACCTACTATGAGGGACCTGGCGAGGGCAGCCCCTTCGGCTGGAAGGACATCAAAG
AATGGTACGAGATGCTGATGGGCCACTGCACCTACTTCCCCGAGGAACTGCGGAGCGTGAAGTACGCCTA
CAACGCCGACCTGTACAACGCCCTGAACGACCTGAACAATCTCGTGATCACCAGGGACGAGAACGAGAAG
CTGGAATATTACGAGAAGTTCCAGATCATCGAGAACGTGTTCAAGCAGAAGAAGAAGCCCACCCTGAAGC
AGATCGCCAAAGAAATCCTCGTGAACGAAGAGGATATTAAGGGCTACAGAGTGACCAGCACCGGCAAGCC
CGAGTTCACCAACCTGAAGGTGTACCACGACATCAAGGACATTACCGCCCGGAAAGAGATTATTGAGAAC
GCCGAGCTGCTGGATCAGATTGCCAAGATCCTGACCATCTACCAGAGCAGCGAGGACATCCAGGAAGAAC
TGACCAATCTGAACTCCGAGCTGACCCAGGAAGAGATCGAGCAGATCTCTAATCTGAAGGGCTATACCGG
CACCCACAACCTGAGCCTGAAGGCCATCAACCTGATCCTGGACGAGCTGTGGCACACCAACGACAACCAG
ATCGCTATCTTCAACCGGCTGAAGCTGGTGCCCAAGAAGGTGGACCTGTCCCAGCAGAAAGAGATCCCCA
CCACCCTGGTGGACGACTTCATCCTGAGCCCCGTCGTGAAGAGAAGCTTCATCCAGAGCATCAAAGTGAT
CAACGCCATCATCAAGAAGTACGGCCTGCCCAACGACATCATTATCGAGCTGGCCCGCGAGAAGAACTCC
AAGGACGCCCAGAAAATGATCAACGAGATGCAGAAGCGGAACCGGCAGACCAACGAGCGGATCGAGGAAA
TCATCCGGACCACCGGCAAAGAGAACGCCAAGTACCTGATCGAGAAGATCAAGCTGCACGACATGCAGGA
AGGCAAGTGCCTGTACAGCCTGGAAGCCATCCCTCTGGAAGATCTGCTGAACAACCCCTTCAACTATGAG
GTGGACCACATCATCCCCAGAAGCGTGTCCTTCGACAACAGCTTCAACAACAAGGTGCTCGTGAAGCAGG
AAGAAAACAGCAAGAAGGGCAACCGGACCCCATTCCAGTACCTGAGCAGCAGCGACAGCAAGATCAGCTA
CGAAACCTTCAAGAAGCACATCCTGAATCTGGCCAAGGGCAAGGGCAGAATCAGCAAGACCAAGAAAGAG
TATCTGCTGGAAGAACGGGACATCAACAGGTTCTCCGTGCAGAAAGACTTCATCAACCGGAACCTGGTGG
ATACCAGATACGCCACCAGAGGCCTGATGAACCTGCTGCGGAGCTACTTCAGAGTGAACAACCTGGACGT
GAAAGTGAAGTCCATCAATGGCGGCTTCACCAGCTTTCTGCGGCGGAAGTGGAAGTTTAAGAAAGAGCGG
AACAAGGGGTACAAGCACCACGCCGAGGACGCCCTGATCATTGCCAACGCCGATTTCATCTTCAAAGAGT
GGAAGAAACTGGACAAGGCCAAAAAAGTGATGGAAAACCAGATGTTCGAGGAAAGGCAGGCCGAGAGCAT
GCCCGAGATCGAAACCGAGCAGGAGTACAAAGAGATCTTCATCACCCCCCACCAGATCAAGCACATTAAG
GACTTCAAGGACTACAAGTACAGCCACCGGGTGGACAAGAAGCCTAATAGAGAGCTGATTAACGACACCC
TGTACTCCACCCGGAAGGACGACAAGGGCAACACCCTGATCGTGAACAATCTGAACGGCCTGTACGACAA
GGACAATGACAAGCTGAAAAAGCTGATCAACAAGAGCCCCGAAAAGCTGCTGATGTACCACCACGACCCC
CAGACCTACCAGAAACTGAAGCTGATTATGGAACAGTACGGCGACGAGAAGAATCCCCTGTACAAGTACT
ACGAGGAAACCGGGAACTACCTGACCAAGTACTCCAAAAAGGACAACGGCCCCGTGATCAAGAAGATTAA
GTATTACGGCAACAAACTGAACGCCCATCTGGACATCACCGACGACTACCCCAACAGCAGAAACAAGGTC
GTGAAGCTGTCCCTGAAGCCCTACAGATTCGACGTGTACCTGGACAATGGCGTGTACAAGTTCGTGACCG
TGAAGAATCTGGATGTGATCAAAAAAGAAAACTACTACGAAGTGAATAGCAAGTGCTATGAGGAAGCTAA
GAAGCTGAAGAAGATCAGCAACCAGGCCGAGTTTATCGCCTCCTTCTACAACAACGATCTGATCAAGATC
AACGGCGAGCTGTATAGAGTGATCGGCGTGAACAACGACCTGCTGAACCGGATCGAAGTGAACATGATCG
ACATCACCTACCGCGAGTACCTGGAAAACATGAACGACAAGAGGCCCCCCAGGATCATTAAGACAATCGC
CTCCAAGACCCAGAGCATTAAGAAGTACAGCACAGACATTCTGGGCAACCTGTATGAAGTGAAATCTAAG
AAGCACCCTCAGATCATCAAAAAGGGCAAAAGGCCGGCGGCCACGAAAAAGGCCGGCCAGGCAAAAAAGA
AAAAGGGATCCTACCCATACGATGTTCCAGATTACGCTAGCGGCTTCGCCAACGAGCTTGGACCCAGGTT
GATGGGAAAGTAAGAATTCCTAGAGCGAATAAAAGATCTTTATTTTCATTAGATCTGTGTGTTGGTTTTT
TGTGTGATGCAGCTACGTAGATAAGTAGCATGGCGGGTTAATCATTAACTACAAGGAACCCCTAGTGATG
GAGTTGGCCACTCCCTCTCTGCGCGCTCGCTCGCTCACTGAGGCCGGGCGACCAAAGGTCGCCCGACGCC
CGGGCTTTGCCCGGGCGGCCTCAGTGAGCGAGCGAGCGCGCAGCTGCATTAATGAATCGGCCAACGCGCG
GGGAGAGGCGGTTTGCGTATTGGGCGCTCTTCCGCTTCCTCGCTCACTGACTCGCTGCGCTCGGTCGTTC
GGCTGCGGCGAGCGGTATCAGCTCACTCAAAGGCGGTAATACGGTTATCCACAGAATCAGGGGATAACGC
AGGAAAGAACATGTGAGCAAAAGGCCAGCAAAAGGCCAGGAACCGTAAAAAGGCCGCGTTGCTGGCGTTT
TTCCATAGGCTCCGCCCCCCTGACGAGCATCACAAAAATCGACGCTCAAGTCAGAGGTGGCGAAACCCGA
CAGGACTATAAAGATACCAGGCGTTTCCCCCTGGAAGCTCCCTCGTGCGCTCTCCTGTTCCGACCCTGCC
GCTTACCGGATACCTGTCCGCCTTTCTCCCTTCGGGAAGCGTGGCGCTTTCTCATAGCTCACGCTGTAGG
TATCTCAGTTCGGTGTAGGTCGTTCGCTCCAAGCTGGGCTGTGTGCACGAACCCCCCGTTCAGCCCGACC
GCTGCGCCTTATCCGGTAACTATCGTCTTGAGTCCAACCCGGTAAGACACGACTTATCGCCACTGGCAGC
AGCCACTGGTAACAGGATTAGCAGAGCGAGGTATGTAGGCGGTGCTACAGAGTTCTTGAAGTGGTGGCCT
AACTACGGCTACACTAGAAGAACAGTATTTGGTATCTGCGCTCTGCTGAAGCCAGTTACCTTCGGAAAAA
GAGTTGGTAGCTCTTGATCCGGCAAACAAACCACCGCTGGTAGCGGTGGTTTTTTTGTTTGCAAGCAGCA
GATTACGCGCAGAAAAAAAGGATCTCAAGAAGATCCTTTGATCTTTTCTACGGGGTCTGACGCTCAGTGG
AACGAAAACTCACGTTAAGGGATTTTGGTCATGAGATTATCAAAAAGGATCTTCACCTAGATCCTTTTAA
ATTAAAAATGAAGTTTTAAATCAATCTAAAGTATATATGAGTAAACTTGGTCTGACAGTTACCAATGCTT
AATCAGTGAGGCACCTATCTCAGCGATCTGTCTATTTCGTTCATCCATAGTTGCCTGACTCCCCGTCGTG
TAGATAACTACGATACGGGAGGGCTTACCATCTGGCCCCAGTGCTGCAATGATACCGCGAGACCCACGCT
CACCGGCTCCAGATTTATCAGCAATAAACCAGCCAGCCGGAAGGGCCGAGCGCAGAAGTGGTCCTGCAAC
TTTATCCGCCTCCATCCAGTCTATTAATTGTTGCCGGGAAGCTAGAGTAAGTAGTTCGCCAGTTAATAGT
TTGCGCAACGTTGTTGCCATTGCTACAGGCATCGTGGTGTCACGCTCGTCGTTTGGTATGGCTTCATTCA
GCTCCGGTTCCCAACGATCAAGGCGAGTTACATGATCCCCCATGTTGTGCAAAAAAGCGGTTAGCTCCTT
CGGTCCTCCGATCGTTGTCAGAAGTAAGTTGGCCGCAGTGTTATCACTCATGGTTATGGCAGCACTGCAT
AATTCTCTTACTGTCATGCCATCCGTAAGATGCTTTTCTGTGACTGGTGAGTACTCAACCAAGTCATTCT
GAGAATAGTGTATGCGGCGACCGAGTTGCTCTTGCCCGGCGTCAATACGGGATAATACCGCGCCACATAG
CAGAACTTTAAAAGTGCTCATCATTGGAAAACGTTCTTCGGGGCGAAAACTCTCAAGGATCTTACCGCTG
TTGAGATCCAGTTCGATGTAACCCACTCGTGCACCCAACTGATCTTCAGCATCTTTTACTTTCACCAGCG
TTTCTGGGTGAGCAAAAACAGGAAGGCAAAATGCCGCAAAAAAGGGAATAAGGGCGACACGGAAATGTTG
AATACTCATACTCTTCCTTTTTCAATATTATTGAAGCATTTATCAGGGTTATTGTCTCATGAGCGGATAC
ATATTTGAATGTATTTAGAAAAATAAACAAATAGGGGTTCCGCGCACATTTCCCCGAAAAGTGCCACCTA
AATTGTAAGCGTTAATATTTTGTTAAAATTCGCGTTAAATTTTTGTTAAATCAGCTCATTTTTTAACCAA
TAGGCCGAAATCGGCAAAATCCCTTATAAATCAAAAGAATAGACCGAGATAGGGT
[37 nt withheld, positions 6566-6602]
AAAGAACGTGGACTCCAACGTCAAAGG
[49 nt withheld, positions 6630-6678]
T
[91 nt withheld, positions 6680-6770]
G
[124 nt withheld, positions 6772-6895]
CCCATTCGCCATTCAGGCTGCGCAACTGTTGGGAAGGGCGATCGGTGCGGGCCTCTTCGCTATTACGCCA
G
